>Addgene plasmid #124689 | PD-L1-miSFIT-6-C, 16-C | addgene full sequence | sequence record 243959 | Addgene NGS Result
TTTCCATAGGCTCCGCCCCCCTGACGAGCATCACAAAAATCGACGCTCAAGTCAGAGGTGGCGAAACCCG
ACAGGACTATAAAGATACCAGGCGTTTCCCCCTGGAAGCTCCCTCGTGCGCTCTCCTGTTCCGACCCTGC
CGCTTACCGGATACCTGTCCGCCTTTCTCCCTTCGGGAAGCGTGGCGCTTTCTCATAGCTCACGCTGTAG
GTATCTCAGTTCGGTGTAGGTCGTTCGCTCCAAGCTGGGCTGTGTGCACGAACCCCCCGTTCAGCCCGAC
CGCTGCGCCTTATCCGGTAACTATCGTCTTGAGTCCAACCCGGTAAGACACGACTTATCGCCACTGGCAG
CAGCCACTGGTAACAGGATTAGCAGAGCGAGGTATGTAGGCGGTGCTACAGAGTTCTTGAAGTGGTGGCC
TAACTACGGCTACACTAGAAGAACAGTATTTGGTATCTGCGCTCTGCTGAAGCCAGTTACCTTCGGAAAA
AGAGTTGGTAGCTCTTGATCCGGCAAACAAACCACCGCTGGTAGCGGTGGTTTTTTTGTTTGCAAGCAGC
AGATTACGCGCAGAAAAAAAGGATCTCAAGAAGATCCTTTGATCTTTTCTACGGGGTCTGACGCTCAGTG
GAACGAAAACTCACGTTAAGGGATTTTGGTCATGAGATTATCAAAAAGGATCTTCACCTAGATCCTTTTA
AATTAAAAATGAAGTTTTAAATCAATCTAAAGTATATATGAGTAAACTTGGTCTGACAGTTACCAATGCT
TAATCAGTGAGGCACCTATCTCAGCGATCTGTCTATTTCGTTCATCCATAGTTGCCTGACTCCCCGTCGT
GTAGATAACTACGATACGGGAGGGCTTACCATCTGGCCCCAGTGCTGCAATGATACCGCGAGACCCACGC
TCACCGGCTCCAGATTTATCAGCAATAAACCAGCCAGCCGGAAGGGCCGAGCGCAGAAGTGGTCCTGCAA
CTTTATCCGCCTCCATCCAGTCTATTAATTGTTGCCGGGAAGCTAGAGTAAGTAGTTCGCCAGTTAATAG
TTTGCGCAACGTTGTTGCCATTGCTACAGGCATCGTGGTGTCACGCTCGTCGTTTGGTATGGCTTCATTC
AGCTCCGGTTCCCAACGATCAAGGCGAGTTACATGATCCCCCATGTTGTGCAAAAAAGCGGTTAGCTCCT
TCGGTCCTCCGATCGTTGTCAGAAGTAAGTTGGCCGCAGTGTTATCACTCATGGTTATGGCAGCACTGCA
TAATTCTCTTACTGTCATGCCATCCGTAAGATGCTTTTCTGTGACTGGTGAGTACTCAACCAAGTCATTC
TGAGAATAGTGTATGCGGCGACCGAGTTGCTCTTGCCCGGCGTCAATACGGGATAATACCGCGCCACATA
GCAGAACTTTAAAAGTGCTCATCATTGGAAAACGTTCTTCGGGGCGAAAACTCTCAAGGATCTTACCGCT
GTTGAGATCCAGTTCGATGTAACCCACTCGTGCACCCAACTGATCTTCAGCATCTTTTACTTTCACCAGC
GTTTCTGGGTGAGCAAAAACAGGAAGGCAAAATGCCGCAAAAAAGGGAATAAGGGCGACACGGAAATGTT
GAATACTCATACTCTTCCTTTTTCAATATTATTGAAGCATTTATCAGGGTTATTGTCTCATGAGCGGATA
CATATTTGAATGTATTTAGAAAAATAAACAAATAGGGGTTCCGCGCACATTTCCCCGAAAAGTGCCACCT
AAATTGTAAGCGTTAATATTTTGTTAAAATTCGCGTTAAATTTTTGTTAAATCAGCTCATTTTTTAACCA
ATAGGCCGAAATCGGCAAAATCCCTTATAAATCAAAAGAATAGACCGAGATAGGGT
[37 nt withheld, positions 1877-1913]
AAAGAACGTGGACTCCAACGTCAAAGG
[49 nt withheld, positions 1941-1989]
T
[91 nt withheld, positions 1991-2081]
G
[124 nt withheld, positions 2083-2206]
CCCATTCGCCATTCAGGCTGCGCAACTGTTGGGAAGGGCGATCGGTGCGGGCCTCTTCGCTATTACGCCA
GCTGGCGAAAGGGGGATGTGCTGCAAGGCGATTAAGTTGGGTAACGCCAGGGTTTTCCCAGTCACGACGT
TGTAAAACGACGGCCAGTGAGCGCGCGTAATACGACTCACTATAGGGCGAATTGGGTACGTCCCTAGGCC
TCCAAAAAAGCCTCCTCACTACTTCTGGAATAGCTCAGAGGCCGAGGCGGCCTCGGCCTCTGCATAAATA
AAAAAAATTAGTCAGCCATGGGGCGGAGAATGGGCGGAACTGGGCGGAGTTAGGGGCGGGATGGGCGGAG
TTAGGGGCGGGATAGCTAGAGCCAGACATGATAAGATACATTGATGAGTTTGGACAAACCACAACTAGAA
TGCAGTGAAAAAAATGCTTTATTTGTGAAATTTGTGATGCTATTGCTTTATTTGTAACCATTATAAGCTG
CAATAAACAAGTTCCTCTCACTCTCTGATATTCATTTCTTTGCAAGTTATAAATACTGAATAATAAGATG
ACATGAACTACTACTGCTAGAGATTTTCCACACTGACTAAAAGGGTCTGAGGGATCTCTAGTTACCAGAG
TCACACAACAGACGGGCACACACTACTTGAAGCACTCAAGGCAAGCTTTATTGAGGCTTAAGCAGTGGGT
TCCCTAGTTAGCCAGAGAGCTCCCAGGCTCAGATCTGGTCTAACCAGAGAGACCCAGTACAAGCAAAAAG
CAGATCTTGTCTTCGTTGGGAGTGAATTAGCCCTTCCAGTCCCCCCTTTTCTTTTAAAAAGTGGCTAAGA
TCTACAGCTGCCTTGTAAGTCATTGGTCTTAAAGGTACCGAGCTCGAATTCCAGGCGGGGAGGCGGCCCA
AAGGGAGATCCGACTCGTCTGAGGGCGAAGGCGAAGACGCGGAAGAGGCCGCAGAGCCGGCAGCAGGCCG
CGGGAAGGAAGGTCCGCTGGATTGAGGGCCGAAGGGACGTAGCAGAAGGACGTCCCGCGCAGAATCCAGG
TGGCAACACAGGCGAGCAGCCATGGAAAGGACGTCAGCTTCCCCGACAACACCACGGAATTGTCAGTGCC
CAACAGCCGAGCCCCTGTCCAGCAGCGGGCAAGGCAGGCGGCGATGAGTTCCGCCGTGGCAATAGGGAGG
GGGAAAGCGAAAGTCCCGGAAAGGAGCTGACAGGTGGTGGCAATGCCCCAACCAGTGGGGGTTGCGTCAG
CAAACACAGTGCACACCACGCCACGTTGCCTGACAACGGGCCACAACTCCTCATAAAGAGACAGCAACCA
GGATTTATACAAGGAGGAGAAAATGAAAGCCATACGGGAAGCAATAGCATGATACAAAGGCATTAAAGCA
GCGTATCCACATAGCGTAAAAGGAGCAACATAGTTAAGAATACCAGTCAATCTTTCACAAATTTTGTAAT
CCAGAGGTTGATTGTCGACTCTAGACTCGACTCTAGAGGATCCCCCTGTTCCACCTCTTGAAGGCTATGT
AGGCCACAAGGCCCACAACCACAGCAGCCAGGATGGAGCAATAGACAGGGATGAGGTTGTCGGTGGTGCC
TCGGGTCACCACGGGCTGGGAGCTGCCCATCACTGTGGTCACCACACCTGCCACCGTGCTGGCTATGAGG
TCTTGTTCTGGAGGTGCCTCAGGCTCCTGGGTGCTGGGGGCTGTGCTGTCCGAGCCCTCTGGGGGTGTGG
ACCGTGTAATCCAACGGCCAGGGATCTCCTCGCACTCGGCGTCGGCCCAGCGTGTGCACTCGCGGAGCTG
GCGCTCGGTGTCCTCGCACACGGTGCAGGGCAGGCACGGGTCCACGTGGTTGGCCTCGTCGGAATACGTG
CCGTCGGGGCACTCCTCGCACACGGTGTTCTGCTTGTCCTGGCAGGAGAACACGAGGCCCGAGCCCGCCT
CGCACACGCGGCACGCCTCGCAGCGCCCAGTCGTCTCATCCTGGTAGTAGCCGTAGGCGCAGCGGCACAC
GGCGTCGTCGGCCTCCACGCACGGCGCCGACATGCTCTGGAGCCCCACGCACTCGGTGCACGGCTTGCAC
GGCTCGGTCGCGCTCACCACGTCGGAGAACGTCACGCTGTCCAGGCAGGGCTCACACACGGTCTGGTTGG
CTCCACAAGGCTGGGCCACACCCTCGCCCAGGTTGCAGGCTTTGCAGCACTCACCGCTGTGTGTGTACAG
GCCTGTGGGGCATGCCTCCTTGGCACCTCCAAGGGACACCCCCAGAAGCAGCAACAGCAGCAGGCGCGGC
CCGTCCATGGCGCGGCCGGTGGCACCTGCCCCCATCGCCCGCCTCCCGCGGCAGCGCTCGACTTCCAGCT
CGGTCCGCTTTGCGGACTGATGGGGCTGCGCTGCGCTGCGCTCCAGCGCCCCCCCTGCCCGCCGGAGCTG
GCCGCGGCCCGAATTCCTGCAGCCCGGGGGATCCCCCTGGGGAGAGAGGTCGGTGATTCGGTCAACGAGG
GAGCCGACTGCCGACGTGCGCTCCGGAGGCTTGCAGAATGCGGAACACCGCGCGGGCAGGAACAGGGCCC
ACACTACCGCCCCACACCCCGCCTCCCGCACCGCCCCTTCCCGGCCGCTGCTCTCGGCGCGCCCTGCTGA
GCAGCCGCTATTGGCCACAGCCCATCGCGGTCGGCGCGCTGCCATTGCTCCCTGGCGCTGTCCGTCTGCG
AGGGTACTAGTGAGACGTGCGGCTTCCGTTTGTCACGTCCGGCACGCCGCGAACCGCAAGGAACCTTCCC
GACTTAGGGGCGGAGCAGGAAGCGTCGCCGGGGGGCCCACAAGGGTAGCGGCGAAGATCCGGGTGACGCT
GCGAACGGACGTGAAGAATGTGCGAGACCCAGGGTCGGCGCCGCTGCGTTTCCCGGAACCACGCCCAGAG
CAGCCGCGTCCCTGCGCAAACCCAGGGCTGCCTTGGAAAAGGCGCAACCCCAACCCCGTGGAATTCGATA
TCAAGCTTCTCGAGGGTAGGCGTGTACGGTGGGAGGCCTATATAAGCAGAGCTCGTTTAGTGAACCGTCA
GATCGCCTGGAGACGCCATCCACGCTGTTTTGACCTCCATAGAAGACACCGGAGCTCCTGCAGGCCGCCA
TGAGGATATTTGCTGTCTTTATATTCATGACCTACTGGCATTTGCTGAACGCATTTACTGTCACGGTTCC
CAAGGACCTATATGTGGTAGAGTATGGTAGCAATATGACAATTGAATGCAAATTCCCAGTAGAAAAACAA
TTAGACCTGGCTGCACTAATTGTCTATTGGGAAATGGAGGATAAGAACATTATTCAATTTGTGCATGGAG
AGGAAGACCTGAAGGTTCAGCATAGTAGCTACAGACAGAGGGCCCGGCTGTTGAAGGACCAGCTCTCCCT
GGGAAATGCTGCACTTCAGATCACAGATGTGAAATTGCAGGATGCAGGGGTGTACCGCTGCATGATCAGC
TATGGTGGTGCCGACTACAAGCGAATTACTGTGAAAGTCAATGCCCCATACAACAAAATCAACCAAAGAA
TTTTGGTTGTGGATCCAGTCACCTCTGAACATGAACTGACATGTCAGGCTGAGGGCTACCCCAAGGCCGA
AGTCATCTGGACAAGCAGTGACCATCAAGTCCTGAGTGGTAAGACCACCACCACCAATTCCAAGAGAGAG
GAGAAGCTTTTCAATGTGACCAGCACACTGAGAATCAACACAACAACTAATGAGATTTTCTACTGCACTT
TTAGGAGATTAGATCCTGAGGAAAACCATACAGCTGAATTGGTCATCCCAGAACTACCTCTGGCACATCC
TCCAAATGAAAGGACTCACTTGGTAATTCTGGGAGCCATCTTATTATGCCTTGGTGTAGCACTGACATTC
ATCTTCCGTTTAAGAAAAGGGAGAATGATGGATGTGAAAAAATGTGGCATCCAAGATACAAACTCAAAGA
AGCAAAGTGATACACATTTGGAGGAGACCTAAGGGGTAGCACGTGAGTGCTAGCCTACCCGCACTGTAAC
CACTTTGACCGGTACTAGCTTAGTCATGCACCGGGCTGCAGGAATTCGATGACAGGCGCAGCTTCCGAGG
GATTTGAGATCCAGACATGATAAGATACATTGATGAGTTTGGACAAACCAAAACTAGAATGCAGTGAAAA
AAATGCCTTATTTGTGAAATTTGTGATGCTATTGCCTTATTTGTAACCATTATAAGCTGCAATAAACAAG
TTAACAACAACAATTGCATTCATTTTATGTTTCAGGTTCAGGGGGAGGTGTGGGAGGTTTTTTAAAGCAA
GTAAAACCTCTACAAATGTGGTATGGCTGATTATGATCAGATCTCTCGAGGCTAGTCTCGTGATCGATAA
AATTTTGAATTTTTGTAATTTGTTTTTGTAATTCTTTAGTTTGTATGTCTGTTGCTATTATGTCTACTAT
TCTTTCCCCTGCACTGTACCCCCCAATCCCCCCTTTTCTTTTAAAAGTTAACCGATACCGTCGAGATCCG
TTCACTAATCGAATGGATCTGTCTCTGTCTCTCTCTCCACCTTCTTCTTCTATTCCTTCGGGCCTGTCGG
GTCCCCTCGGGGTTGGGAGGTGGGTCTGAAACGATAATGGTGAATATCCCTGCCTAACTCTATTCACTAT
AGAAAGTACAGCAAAAACTATTCTTAAACCTACCAAGCCTCCTACTATCATTATGAATAATTTTATATAC
CACAGCCAATTTGTTATGTTAAACCAATTCCACAAACTTGCCCATTTATCTAATTCCAATAATTCTTGTT
CATTCTTTTCTTGCTGGTTTTGCGATTCTTCAATTAAGGAGTGTATTAAGCTTGTGTAATTGTTAATTTC
TCTGTCCCACTCCATCCAGGTCGTGTGATTCCAAATCTGTTCCAGAGATTTATTACTCCAACTAGCATTC
CAAGGCACAGCAGTGGTGCAAATGAGTTTTCCAGAGCAACCCCAAATCCCCAGGAGCTGTTGATCCTTTA
GGTATCTTTCCACAGCCAGGATTCTTGCCTGGAGCTGCTTGATGCCCCAGACTGTGAGTTGCAACAGATG
CTGTTGCGCCTCAATAGCCCTCAGCAAATTGTTCTGCTGCTGCACTATACCAGACAATAATTGTCTGGCC
TGTACCGTCAGCGTCATTGACGCTGCGCCCATAGTGCTTCCTGCTGCTCCCAAGAACCCAAGGAACAAAG
CTCCTATTCCCACTGCTCTTTTTTCTCTCTGCACCACTCTTCTCTTTGCCTTGGTGGGTGCTACTCCTAA
TGGTTCAATTTTTACTACTTTATATTTATATAATTCACTTCTCCAATTGTCCCTCATATCTCCTCCTCCA
GGTCTGAAGATCAGCGGCCGCTTGCTGTGCGGTGGTCTTACTTTTGTTTTGCTCTTCCTCTATCTTGTCT
AAAGCTTCCTTGGTGTCTTTTATCTCTATCCTTTGATGCACACAATAGAGGGTTGCTACTGTATTATATA
ATGATCTAAGTTCTTCTGATCCTGTCTGAAGGGATGGTTGTAGCTGTCCCAGTATTTGTCTACAGCCTTC
TGATGTTTCTAACAGGCCAGGATTAACTGCGAATCGTTCTAGCTCCCTGCTTGCCCATACTATATGTTTT
AATTTATATTTTTTCTTTCCCCCTGGCCTTAACCGAATTTTTTCCCATCGCGATCTAATTCTCCCCCGCT
TAATACTGACGCTCTCGCACCCATCTCTCTCCTTCTAGCCTCCGCTAGTCAAAATTTTTGGCGTACTCAC
CAGTCGCCGCCCCTCGCCTCTTGCCGTGCGCGCTTCAGCAAGCCGAGTCCTGCGTCGAGAGAGCTCCTCT
GGTTTCCCTTTCGCTTTCAAGTCCCTGTTCGGGCGCCACTGCTAGAGATTTTCCACACTGACTAAAAGGG
TCTGAGGGATCTCTAGTTACCAGAGTCACACAACAGACGGGCACACACTACTTGAAGCACTCAAGGCAAG
CTTTATTGAGGCTTAAGCAGTGGGTTCCCTAGTTAGCCAGAGAGCTCCCAGGCTCAGATCTGGTCTAACC
AGAGAGACCCCGGTTCACTAAACGAGCTCTGCTTATATAGACCTCCCACCGTACACGCCTACCGCCCATT
TGCGTCAATGGGGCGGAGTTGTTACGACATTTTGGAAAGTCCCGTTGATTTTGGTGCCAAAACAAACTCC
CATTGACGTCAATGGGGTGGAGACTTGGAAATCCCCGTGAGTCAAACCGCTATCCACGCCCATTGATGTA
CTGCCAAAACCGCATCACCATGGTAATAGCGATGACTAATACGTAGATGTACTGCCAAGTAGGAAAGTCC
CATAAGGTCATGTACTGGGCATAATGCCAGGCGGGCCATTTACCGTCATTGACGTCAATAGGGGGCGTAC
TTGGCATATGATACACTTGATGTACTGCCAAGTGGGCAGTTTACCGTAAATACTCCACCCATTGACGTCA
ATGGAAAGTCCCTATTGGCGTTACTATGGGAACATACGTCATTATTGACGTCAATGGGCGGGGGTCGTTG
GGCGGTCAGCCAGGCGGGCCATTTACCGTAAGTTATGTAACGCGGAACTCCATATATGGGCTATGAACTA
ATGACCCCGTAATTGATTACTATTAATAACTAGTCAATAATCAATGTCAACATGGCGGTAATGTTGGACA
TGAGCCAATATAAATGTACATATTATGATATGGATACAACGTATGCAATGGCCAAGCTTGCAGCTCCAGC
TTTTGTTCCCTTTAGTGAGGGTTAATTGCGCGCTTGGCGTAATCATGGTCATAGCTGTTTCCTGTGTGAA
ATTGTTATCCGCTCACAATTCCACACAACATACGAGCCGGAAGCATAAAGTGTAAAGCCTGGGGTGCCTA
ATGAGTGAGCTAACTCACATTAATTGCGTTGCGCTCACTGCCCGCTTTCCAGTCGGGAAACCTGTCGTGC
CAGCTGCATTAATGAATCGGCCAACGCGCGGGGAGAGGCGGTTTGCGTATTGGGCGCTCTTCCGCTTCCT
CGCTCACTGACTCGCTGCGCTCGGTCGTTCGGCTGCGGCGAGCGGTATCAGCTCACTCAAAGGCGGTAAT
ACGGTTATCCACAGAATCAGGGGATAACGCAGGAAAGAACATGTGAGCAAAAGGCCAGCAAAAGGCCAGG
AACCGTAAAAAGGCCGCGTTGCTGGCGTT
Features (pLannotate 1.2.2; 35 found; start..end, strand, type, name):
      1..589     -  rep_origin     ori: high-copy-number ColE1/pMB1/pBR322/pUC origin of replication
    760..1620    -  CDS            AmpR: β-lactamase; bla; confers resistance to ampicillin, carbenicillin, and related antibiotics
   1621..1725    -  promoter       AmpR promoter: bla
   1778..2206    -  rep_origin     f1 ori (sequence partly withheld): f1 bacteriophage origin of replication; arrow indicates direction of (+) strand synthesis
   2211..2366    -  CDS            lacZα (fragment): LacZα fragment of β-galactosidase; lacZ fragment
   2374..2392    +  promoter       T7 promoter: promoter for bacteriophage T7 RNA polymerase
   2413..2548    -  rep_origin     SV40 ori: SV40 origin of replication
   2588..2709    -  polyA_signal   SV40 poly(A) signal: SV40 polyadenylation signal
   2781..3014    -  LTR            3' LTR (ΔU3): self-inactivating 3' long terminal repeat (LTR) from HIV-1
   3016..3084    -  CDS            nef (fragment): NEF_HV1Z2 - Experimental evidence at protein level: Swiss-Prot protein existence level 1. Extracellular Nef protein targets CD4(+) T-lymphocytes for apoptosis by interacting with CXCR4 surface receptors. From Human immunodeficiency virus type 1 group M subtype D (isolate Z2/CDC-Z34) (HIV-1).
   3101..3689    -  misc_feature   WPRE: woodchuck hepatitis virus posttranscriptional regulatory element
   3703..3721    -  misc_feature   MCS (fragment): pUC18/19 multiple cloning site
   3724..4551    -  CDS            NGFR (fragment): TNR16_HUMAN - Also known as TNFRSF16. Experimental evidence at protein level: Swiss-Prot protein existence level 1. Low affinity receptor which can bind to NGF, BDNF, NTF3, and NTF4. Forms a heterodimeric receptor with SORCS2 that binds the precursor forms of NGF, BDNF and NTF3 with high affinity, and has much lower affinity for mature NGF and BDNF (PubMed:24908487). Plays an important role in differentiation and survival of specific neuronal populations during development (By similarity). Can mediate cell survival as well as cell death of neural cells. Plays a role in the inactivation of RHOA
   4666..4690    -  misc_feature   MCS (fragment): pBluescript multiple cloning site
   4693..5203    -  promoter       hPGK promoter: human phosphoglycerate kinase 1 promoter
   5206..5229    +  misc_feature   MCS (fragment): pBluescript multiple cloning site
   5231..5269    +  promoter       minimal CMV promoter: human cytomegalovirus (CMV) immediate early promoter
   5356..6225    +  CDS            CD274: PD1L1_HUMAN - Also known as B7H1, PDCD1L1, PDCD1LG1, PDL1. Experimental evidence at protein level: Swiss-Prot protein existence level 1. The PDCD1-mediated inhibitory pathway is exploited by tumors to attenuate anti-tumor immunity and escape destruction by the immune system, thereby facilitating tumor survival (PubMed:28813417, PubMed:28813410). The interaction with PDCD1/PD-1 inhibits cytotoxic T lymphocytes (CTLs) effector function (By similarity). The blockage of the PDCD1-mediated pathway results in the reversal of the exhausted T- cell phenotype and the normalization of the anti-tumor res
   6297..6316    +  misc_feature   MCS (fragment): pBluescript multiple cloning site
   6344..6478    -  polyA_signal   SV40 poly(A) signal: SV40 polyadenylation signal
   6501..6585    -  CDS            large T antigen (fragment): large T antigen from SV40 (simian virus 40)
   6615..6732    -  misc_feature   cPPT/CTS: central polypurine tract and central termination sequence of HIV-1
   6751..6851    -  CDS            Rev (fragment): human immunodeficiency virus 1 (HIV-1) Rev protein; rev; enhances nuclear export of unspliced and incompletely spliced viral mRNAs
   7228..7461    -  misc_feature   RRE: The Rev response element (RRE) of HIV-1 allows for Rev-dependent mRNA export from the nucleus to the cytoplasm.
   7607..7970    -  CDS            HIV-1 gag (fragment): gag protein from human immunodeficiency virus 1; gag
   7954..8079    -  misc_feature   HIV-1 Ψ: packaging signal of human immunodeficiency virus type 1
   8126..8306    -  LTR            5' LTR (truncated): truncated 5' long terminal repeat (LTR) from HIV-1
   8321..8524    -  promoter       CMV promoter: human cytomegalovirus (CMV) immediate early promoter
   8525..8904    -  enhancer       CMV enhancer: human cytomegalovirus immediate early enhancer
   9005..9023    -  promoter       T3 promoter: promoter for bacteriophage T3 RNA polymerase
   9068..9084    -  protein_bind   lac operator: The lac repressor binds to the lac operator to inhibit transcription in E. coli. This inhibition can be relieved by adding lactose or isopropyl-β-D-thiogalactopyranoside (IPTG). lac repressor encoded by lacI
   9092..9122    -  promoter       lac promoter: promoter for the E. coli lac operon
   9137..9158    -  protein_bind   CAP binding site: CAP binding activates transcription in the presence of cAMP. E. coli catabolite activator protein
   9171..9263    -  CDS            lacI (fragment): lac repressor; lacI; The lac repressor binds to the lac operator to inhibit transcription in E. coli. This inhibition can be relieved by adding lactose or isopropyl-β-D-thiogalactopyranoside (IPTG).
   9265..9398    -  rep_origin     RSF ori (fragment): Plasmids containing the RSF 1030 origin of replication can be propagated in E. coli cells that contain additional plasmids with compatible origins.
