[The description below was written by a language model from this plasmid's Addgene catalogue record and pLannotate feature annotations shown in this document.]
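Description:
PD-L1-miSFIT-6-C, 16-C is a third-generation, self-inactivating HIV-1 lentiviral transfer plasmid built on the pCCL.sin.cPPT bidirectional miR-17 sensor backbone. The catalogue lists it simply as a mammalian expression vector. It is propagated in E. coli through a high-copy ColE1/pUC origin with ampicillin selection (AmpR), and also carries an f1 origin and an SV40 origin. The viral portion consists of a chimeric CMV enhancer/promoter fused to a truncated 5' LTR, the Ψ packaging signal with a partial gag fragment, the RRE, cPPT/CTS, WPRE and a ΔU3 3' LTR. Together these allow Rev-dependent packaging of the genome and integration of a provirus whose LTR promoter activity is disabled.

The payload is a bidirectional expression unit. A human PGK promoter drives a truncated NGFR coding sequence (dNGFR, a surface marker) in one direction, with the WPRE downstream. A minimal CMV promoter placed back-to-back with it drives human PD-L1 (CD274) in the opposite direction, terminated by an SV40 polyadenylation signal. According to the depositor, the PD-L1 transcript is under the control of a miR-17 microRNA response element, and NGFR serves as an internal control that is not subject to this regulation. The response element is not annotated in the feature table; it presumably lies in the 3' untranslated region between the coding sequence and the poly(A) signal. The name suggests a variant site with C substitutions at positions 6 and 16, which would alter the degree of repression by endogenous miR-17, but the record does not state this.

The construct belongs to a series for stepwise tuning of gene expression levels in mammalian cells. The purpose field says "PD-1", whereas the insert, the name and the annotation all indicate PD-L1.
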