Addgene plasmid #124689: PD-L1-miSFIT-6-C, 16-C
Purpose: Tuning expression of PD-1
Depositing lab: Tudor Fulga. Depositing organization: University of Oxford. Publication: Precise tuning of gene expression levels in mammalian cells. Michaels YS, Barnkob MB, Barbosa H, Baeumler TA, Thompson MK, Andre V, Colin-York H, Fritzsche M, Gileadi U, Sheppard HM, Knapp DJHF, Milne TA, Cerundolo V, Fulga TA. Nat Commun. 2019 Feb 18;10(1):818. doi: 10.1038/s41467-019-08777-y. PubMed 30778069.
Backbone
  Vector backbone: AB.pCCL.sin.cPPT.GFP.miR-17-3p.sensor.PGK.dNGFR.WPRE
  Backbone manufacturer: Addgene: 85866
  Vector type: Mammalian Expression
Growth in bacteria
  Bacterial resistance: Ampicillin, 100 μg/mL
  Growth temperature: 37°C
  Growth strain: NEB Stable
  Copy number: Unknown
Gene/Insert
  Gene/Insert name: PD-L1
  Species: H. sapiens (human)
  Entrez Gene: CD274 (a.k.a. ADMIO5, B7-H, B7H1, PD-L1, PDCD1L1, PDCD1LG1, PDL1, hPD-L1)
  Promoter: minimal CMV
  Cloning method: Restriction Enzyme; 5′ cloning site Unknown (unknown if destroyed)
Terms and licenses: Academic/Nonprofit Terms; Industry Terms: Not Available to Industry
Depositor comments: Bi-directional expression vector driving PD-L1 under control of a miR-17 MRE with NGFR as an internal control
How to cite: PD-L1-miSFIT-6-C, 16-C was a gift from Tudor Fulga (Addgene plasmid # 124689 ; http://n2t.net/addgene:124689 ; RRID:Addgene_124689)
