>Addgene plasmid #124689 | PD-L1-miSFIT-6-C, 16-C | depositor partial sequence | sequence record 238176 | miSFIT site
ATGAGGATATTTGCTGTCTTTATATTCATGACCTACTGGCATTTGCTGAACGCATTTACTGTCACGGTTC
CCAAGGACCTATATGTGGTAGAGTATGGTAGCAATATGACAATTGAATGCAAATTCCCAGTAGAAAAACA
ATTAGACCTGGCTGCACTAATTGTCTATTGGGAAATGGAGGATAAGAACATTATTCAATTTGTGCATGGA
GAGGAAGACCTGAAGGTTCAGCATAGTAGCTACAGACAGAGGGCCCGGCTGTTGAAGGACCAGCTCTCCC
TGGGAAATGCTGCACTTCAGATCACAGATGTGAAATTGCAGGATGCAGGGGTGTACCGCTGCATGATCAG
CTATGGTGGTGCCGACTACAAGCGAATTACTGTGAAAGTCAATGCCCCATACAACAAAATCAACCAAAGA
ATTTTGGTTGTGGATCCAGTCACCTCTGAACATGAACTGACATGTCAGGCTGAGGGCTACCCCAAGGCCG
AAGTCATCTGGACAAGCAGTGACCATCAAGTCCTGAGTGGTAAGACCACCACCACCAATTCCAAGAGAGA
GGAGAAGCTTTTCAATGTGACCAGCACACTGAGAATCAACACAACAACTAATGAGATTTTCTACTGCACT
TTTAGGAGATTAGATCCTGAGGAAAACCATACAGCTGAATTGGTCATCCCAGAACTACCTCTGGCACATC
CTCCAAATGAAAGGACTCACTTGGTAATTCTGGGAGCCATCTTATTATGCCTTGGTGTAGCACTGACATT
CATCTTCCGTTTAAGAAAAGGGAGAATGATGGATGTGAAAAAATGTGGCATCCAAGATACAAACTCAAAG
AAGCAAAGTGATACACATTTGGAGGAGACCTAAGGGGTAGCACGTGAGTGCTAGCCTACCCGCACTGTAA
CCACTTTGACCGGTACTAGCTTAGTCATGCACCGGGC
